Addgene plasmid #55795: Dyn1(K44A)-mRFP
Purpose: Dominant negative Dynamin 1 mutant tagged with mRFP
Depositing lab: Catherine Berlot. Publication: Live cell imaging of Gs and the beta2-adrenergic receptor demonstrates that both alphas and beta1gamma7 internalize upon stimulation and exhibit similar trafficking patterns that differ from that of the beta2-adrenergic receptor. Hynes TR, Mervine SM, Yost EA, Sabo JL, Berlot CH. J Biol Chem. 2004 Oct 15;279(42):44101-12. Epub 2004 Aug 5. 10.1074/jbc.M405151200 PubMed 15297467.
Backbone
  Vector backbone: Derived from pEGFP-N1
  Backbone manufacturer: Clontech
  Backbone size w/o insert (bp): 3950
  Total vector size (bp): 7286
  Modifications to backbone: GFP was removed as a BamHI/NotI cassette and replaced with mRFP.
  Vector type: Mammalian Expression
  Selectable markers: Neomycin (select with G418)
Growth in bacteria
  Bacterial resistance: Kanamycin, 50 μg/mL
  Growth temperature: 37°C
  Growth strain: DH10B
  Copy number: High Copy
Gene/Insert
  Gene/Insert name: Dynamin-1(K44A)-mRFP (alt name: DNM1)
  Species: R. norvegicus (rat); Discosoma sp.
  Insert size (bp): 3336
  Mutation: Dynamin-1(K44A)-mRFP was produced from Dynamin-1(K44A)-GFP by replacing GFP with mRFP.
  Entrez Gene: Dnm1 (a.k.a. Dnm)
  Promoter: CMV
  Tag / fusion protein: mRFP (C terminal on insert)
  Cloning method: Restriction Enzyme; 5′ cloning site None (unknown if destroyed); 3′ cloning site NotI (not destroyed)
  Sequencing primers: 5′ CMV Forward
Resource information
  A portion of this plasmid was derived from a plasmid made by: Dyn1(K44A)-GFP was obtained from Pietro De Camilli, Howard Hughes Medical Institute, Yale University, New Haven, CT. mRFP was obtained from Roger Tsien, University of California, San Diego, California.
Terms and licenses: Academic/Nonprofit Terms; Industry Terms: Not Available to Industry
How to cite: Dyn1(K44A)-mRFP was a gift from Catherine Berlot (Addgene plasmid # 55795 ; http://n2t.net/addgene:55795 ; RRID:Addgene_55795)
