[The description below was written by a language model from this plasmid's Addgene catalogue record.]
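Description:
Dyn1(K44A)-mRFP is a mammalian expression plasmid of about 7.3 kb built on a Clontech pEGFP-N1-derived backbone in which the GFP coding region was excised as a BamHI/NotI cassette and replaced with the monomeric red fluorescent protein mRFP from Discosoma sp. It is maintained in E. coli as a high-copy plasmid under kanamycin selection. The backbone also provides neomycin resistance, so transfected mammalian cells can be selected with G418. No feature table accompanies the record, so elements such as the replication origins and polyadenylation signals are not itemised, although they would be expected to follow the parental pEGFP-N1 design.

The roughly 3.3 kb insert encodes rat dynamin-1 (Dnm1) carrying the K44A substitution, fused at its C terminus to mRFP and transcribed from the CMV promoter. It was made from an earlier dynamin-1(K44A)-GFP construct by swapping the fluorescent protein. The NotI site at the 3′ end of the insert is retained, while the 5′ cloning site is not recorded. K44A lies in the GTPase domain of dynamin and is a widely used dominant-negative mutation that impairs nucleotide binding, so that overexpression blocks dynamin-dependent vesicle scission and therefore clathrin-mediated endocytosis.

The red tag identifies the expressing cells and leaves green and other channels free for co-imaged proteins. The associated study used live-cell imaging to follow the internalization and trafficking of Gs subunits and the β2-adrenergic receptor, a setting in which this construct can test whether an internalization event depends on dynamin.
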