>Addgene plasmid #55795 | Dyn1(K44A)-mRFP | addgene partial sequence | sequence record 118981 | CMV-F 5'-CGCAAATGGGCGGTAGGCGTG-3'
TGAACCGTCAGATCCGCTAGCGCTACCGGACTCAGATCCTGCCATGGGCAACCGCGGCATGGAAGATCTC
ATCCCGCTGGTCAACCGGCTGCAAGACGCCTTCTCTGCCATCGGCCAGAACGCGGACCTCGACCTGCCGC
AGATCGCTGTGGTGGGCGGCCAGAGCGCCGGCGCGAGCTCGGTGCTCGAGAATTTCGTAGGCAGGGACTT
CTTGCCTCGAGGATCTGGCATTGTTACCCGACGTCCCCTGGTCTTGCAGCTGGTCAATGCAACCACAGAA
TATGCCGAGTTCCTGCACTGCAAGGGAAAGAAATTCACCGACTTCGAGGAGGTGCGCCTTGAGATCGAGG
CCGAGACCGACAGGGTCACCGGCACCAACAAGGGCATCTCGCCGGTGCCTATCAACCTCCGCGTCTACTC
GCCGCACGTGCTGAACCTGACCCTGGTGGACCTGCCCGGAATGACCAAGGTCCCGGTGGGGGACCAACCT
CCCGACATCGAGTTCCAGATCCGAGACATGCTTATGCAGTTTGTCACCAAGGAGAACTGCCTCATCCTGG
CCGTGTCCCCCGCCAACTCTGACCTGGCCAATTCTGACGCCCTCAAGGTCGCCAAGGAGGTGGACCCCCA
GGGCCAGCGCACCATCGGGGTCATCACCAAGCTGGACCTGATGGACGAGGGCACAGATGCCCGTGATGTG
CTGGAGAACAAGCTGCTCCCCCTGCGCA
