>Addgene plasmid #55795 | Dyn1(K44A)-mRFP | addgene partial sequence | sequence record 122999 | SV40pA-R 5'-GAAATTTGTGATGCTATTGC-3'
GTTAACAACAACAATTGCATTCATTTTATGTTTCAGGTTCAGGGGGAGGTGTGGGAGGTTTTTTAAAGCA
AGTAAAACCTCTACAAATGTGGTATGGCTGATTATGATCTAGAGTCGCGGCCGCTTTAGGCGCCGGTGGA
GTGGCGGCCCTCGGCGCGCTCGTACTGTTCCACGATGGTGTAGTCCTCGTTGTGGGAGGTGATGTCCAGC
TTGATGTCGGTCTTGTAGGCGCCGGGCAGCTGCACGGGCTTCTTGGCCATGTAGGTGGTCTTGACCTCGG
CGTCGTAGTGGCCGCCGTCCTTCAGCTTCAGCCTCATCTTGATCTCGCCCTTCAGGGCGCCGTCCTCGGG
GTACATCCGCTCGGTGGAGGCCTCCCAGCCCATGGTCTTCTTCTGCATTACGGGGCCGTCGGAGGGGAAG
TTGGTGCCGCGCAGCTTCACCTTGTAGATGAACTCGCCGTCCTGCAGGGAGGAGTCCTGGGTCACGGTCA
CCACGCCGCCGTCCTCGAAGTTCATCACGCGCTCCCACTTGAAGCCCTCGGGGAAGGACAGCTTCAAGTA
GTCGGGGATGTCGGCGGGGTGCTTCACGTAGGCCTTGGAGCCGTACTGGAACTGAGGGGACAGGATGTCC
CAGGCGAAGGGCAGGGGGCCGCCCTTGGTCACCTTCAGCTTGGCGGTCTGGGTGCCCTCGTAGGGGCGGC
CCTCGCCCTCGCCCTCGATCTCGAACTCGTGGCCGTTCACGGAGCCCTCCATGCGCACCTTGAAGCGCAT
GAACTCCTTGATGACGTCCTCGGAGGAGGCCATGGTGGCGACCGGTGGATCCCGGGCCCGCGGTACCGTC
GACTGCAA
