LOCUS       Exported 7286 bp ds-DNA circular SYN 12-MAY-2021
DEFINITION  Dominant negative Dynamin 1 mutant tagged with mRFP.
ACCESSION   .
VERSION     .
KEYWORDS    Dyn1(K44A)-mRFP
SOURCE      synthetic DNA construct
  ORGANISM  synthetic DNA construct
REFERENCE   1 (bases 1 to 7286)
  AUTHORS   Hynes TR, Mervine SM, Yost EA, Sabo JL, Berlot CH
  TITLE     Live cell imaging of Gs and the beta2-adrenergic receptor
            demonstrates that both alphas and beta1gamma7 internalize upon
            stimulation and exhibit similar trafficking patterns that differ
            from that of the beta2-adrenergic receptor.
  JOURNAL   J Biol Chem. 2004 Oct 15;279(42):44101-12. Epub 2004 Aug 5.
  PUBMED    15297467
REFERENCE   2 (bases 1 to 7286)
  AUTHORS   .
  TITLE     Direct Submission
  JOURNAL   Exported May 12, 2021 from SnapGene Server 1.1.58
            http://www.snapgene.com
FEATURES             Location/Qualifiers
     source          1..7286
                     /organism="synthetic DNA construct"
                     /mol_type="other DNA"
     enhancer        197..500
                     /label=CMV enhancer
                     /note="human cytomegalovirus immediate early enhancer"
     promoter        501..704
                     /label=CMV promoter
                     /note="human cytomegalovirus (CMV) immediate early
                     promoter"
     primer_bind     655..675
                     /label=CMV-F
                     /note="Human CMV immediate early promoter, forward primer"
     regulatory      3404..3413
                     /regulatory_class="other"
                     /note="vertebrate consensus sequence for strong initiation
                     of translation (Kozak, 1987)"
     CDS             3410..4087
                     /codon_start=1
                     /product="monomeric derivative of DsRed (Campbell et al.,
                     2002)"
                     /label=mRFP1
                     /note="mammalian codon-optimized"
                     /translation="MASSEDVIKEFMRFKVRMEGSVNGHEFEIEGEGEGRPYEGTQTAK
                     LKVTKGGPLPFAWDILSPQFQYGSKAYVKHPADIPDYLKLSFPEGFKWERVMNFEDGGV
                     VTVTQDSSLQDGEFIYKVKLRGTNFPSDGPVMQKKTMGWEASTERMYPEDGALKGEIKM
                     RLKLKDGGHYDAEVKTTYMAKKPVQLPGAYKTDIKLDITSHNEDYTIVEQYERAEGRHS
                     TGA"
     primer_bind     complement(3540..3558)
                     /label=mCherry-R
                     /note="mCherry, reverse primer"
     primer_bind     3808..3827
                     /label=mCherry-F
                     /note="mCherry, forward primer"
     primer_bind     4002..4025
                     /label=DsRed1-C
                     /note="DsRed1, forward primer"
     polyA_signal    4210..4331
                     /label=SV40 poly(A) signal
                     /note="SV40 polyadenylation signal"
     primer_bind     complement(4247..4266)
                     /label=SV40pA-R
                     /note="SV40 polyA, reverse primer"
     primer_bind     4301..4320
                     /label=EBV-rev
                     /note="SV40 polyA terminator, reverse primer"
     rep_origin      complement(4338..4793)
                     /direction=LEFT
                     /label=f1 ori
                     /note="f1 bacteriophage origin of replication; arrow
                     indicates direction of (+) strand synthesis"
     primer_bind     complement(4475..4496)
                     /label=F1ori-F
                     /note="F1 origin, forward primer"
     primer_bind     4687..4706
                     /label=F1ori-R
                     /note="F1 origin, reverse primer"
     promoter        4820..4924
                     /gene="bla"
                     /label=AmpR promoter
     promoter        4926..5283
                     /label=SV40 promoter
                     /note="SV40 enhancer and early promoter"
     primer_bind     complement(4949..4969)
                     /label=pBABE 3'
                     /note="SV40 enhancer, reverse primer for pBABE vectors"
     rep_origin      5134..5269
                     /label=SV40 ori
                     /note="SV40 origin of replication"
     primer_bind     5196..5215
                     /label=SV40pro-F
                     /note="SV40 promoter/origin, forward primer"
     CDS             5318..6112
                     /codon_start=1
                     /gene="aph(3')-II (or nptII)"
                     /product="aminoglycoside phosphotransferase from Tn5"
                     /label=NeoR/KanR
                     /note="confers resistance to neomycin, kanamycin, and G418
                     (Geneticin(R))"
                     /translation="MIEQDGLHAGSPAAWVERLFGYDWAQQTIGCSDAAVFRLSAQGRP
                     VLFVKTDLSGALNELQDEAARLSWLATTGVPCAAVLDVVTEAGRDWLLLGEVPGQDLLS
                     SHLAPAEKVSIMADAMRRLHTLDPATCPFDHQAKHRIERARTRMEAGLVDQDDLDEEHQ
                     GLAPAELFARLKASMPDGEDLVVTHGDACLPNIMVENGRFSGFIDCGRLGVADRYQDIA
                     LATRDIAEELGGEWADRFLVLYGIAAPDSQRIAFYRLLDEFF"
     primer_bind     complement(5372..5391)
                     /label=Neo-R
                     /note="Neomycin resistance gene, reverse primer"
     primer_bind     5982..6001
                     /label=Neo-F
                     /note="Neomycin resistance gene, forward primer"
     primer_bind     complement(6300..6319)
                     /label=TK-pA-R
                     /note="Thymidine kinase polyA, reverse primer"
     polyA_signal    6344..6391
                     /label=HSV TK poly(A) signal
                     /note="herpes simplex virus thymidine kinase
                     polyadenylation signal (Cole and Stacy, 1985)"
     rep_origin      6720..22
                     /direction=RIGHT
                     /label=ori
                     /note="high-copy-number ColE1/pMB1/pBR322/pUC origin of
                     replication"
     primer_bind     7209..7228
                     /label=pBR322ori-F
                     /note="pBR322 origin, forward primer"
ORIGIN
        1 aggggggcgg agcctatgga aaaacgccag caacgcggcc tttttacggt tcctggcctt
       61 ttgctggcct tttgctcaca tgttctttcc tgcgttatcc cctgattctg tggataaccg
      121 tattaccgcc atgcattagt tattaatagt aatcaattac ggggtcatta gttcatagcc
      181 catatatgga gttccgcgtt acataactta cggtaaatgg cccgcctggc tgaccgccca
      241 acgacccccg cccattgacg tcaataatga cgtatgttcc catagtaacg ccaataggga
      301 ctttccattg acgtcaatgg gtggagtatt tacggtaaac tgcccacttg gcagtacatc
      361 aagtgtatca tatgccaagt acgcccccta ttgacgtcaa tgacggtaaa tggcccgcct
      421 ggcattatgc ccagtacatg accttatggg actttcctac ttggcagtac atctacgtat
      481 tagtcatcgc tattaccatg gtgatgcggt tttggcagta catcaatggg cgtggatagc
      541 ggtttgactc acggggattt ccaagtctcc accccattga cgtcaatggg agtttgtttt
      601 ggcaccaaaa tcaacgggac tttccaaaat gtcgtaacaa ctccgcccca ttgacgcaaa
      661 tgggcggtag gcgtgtacgg tgggaggtct atataagcag agctggttta gtgaaccgtc
      721 agatccgcta gcgctaccgg actcagatcc tgccatgggc aaccgcggca tggaagatct
      781 catcccgctg gtcaaccggc tgcaagacgc cttctctgcc atcggccaga acgcggacct
      841 cgacctgccg cagatcgctg tggtgggcgg ccagagcgcc ggcgcgagct cggtgctcga
      901 gaatttcgta ggcagggact tcttgcctcg aggatctggc attgttaccc gacgtcccct
      961 ggtcttgcag ctggtcaatg caaccacaga atatgccgag ttcctgcact gcaagggaaa
     1021 gaaattcacc gacttcgagg aggtgcgcct tgagatcgag gccgagaccg acagggtcac
     1081 cggcaccaac aagggcatct cgccggtgcc tatcaacctc cgcgtctact cgccgcacgt
     1141 gctgaacctg accctggtgg acctgcccgg aatgaccaag gtcccggtgg gggaccaacc
     1201 tcccgacatc gagttccaga tccgagacat gcttatgcag tttgtcacca aggagaactg
     1261 cctcatcctg gccgtgtccc ccgccaactc tgacctggcc aattctgacg ccctcaaggt
     1321 cgccaaggag gtggaccccc agggccagcg caccatcggg gtcatcacca agctggacct
     1381 gatggacgag ggcacagatg cccgtgatgt gctggagaac aagctgctcc ccctgcgcag
     1441 aggctacatt ggagtggtga accggagcca gaaggacatt gatggcaaga aggacattac
     1501 cgccgccttg gctgctgaac gaaagttctt cctctcccat ccatcttatc gccacttggc
     1561 tgaccgtatg ggcacgccct acctgcagaa ggtcctcaat cagcaactga cgaaccacat
     1621 ccgggacaca ctgccggggc tgcggaacaa gctgcagagc cagctactgt ccattgagaa
     1681 ggaggtggag gaatacaaga acttccgccc tgatgaccca gctcgcaaga ccaaggccct
     1741 gctgcagatg gtccagcagt ttgccgtaga ctttgagaag cgcattgagg gctcaggaga
     1801 tcagatcgac acctacgaac tgtcaggggg agcccgcatt aaccgaatct tccacgagcg
     1861 cttccctttc gagctggtca agatggagtt tgatgagaag gaactccgaa gggagatcag
     1921 ctatgctatc aagaatatcc atggcattag aacggggctg tttaccccag acatggcctt
     1981 tgagaccatt gtgaaaaagc aggtgaagaa gatccgagaa ccgtgtctca agtgtgtgga
     2041 catggttatc tcggagctaa tcagcaccgt tagacagtgc accaagaagc tccagcagta
     2101 cccgcggcta cgggaggaga tggagcgcat cgtgaccacc cacatccggg agcgcgaggg
     2161 ccgcactaag gagcaggtca tgcttctcat cgatatcgag ctggcttaca tgaacaccaa
     2221 ccatgaggac ttcataggct ttgccaatgc tcagcagagg agcaaccaga tgaacaagaa
     2281 gaagacttca gggaaccagg atgagattct ggtcatccgc aagggctggc tgactatcaa
     2341 taatattggc atcatgaaag ggggctccaa ggagtactgg tttgtgctga ctgctgagaa
     2401 tctgtcctgg tacaaggatg atgaggagaa agagaagaaa tacatgctgt ctgtggacaa
     2461 cctcaagctg cgggacgtgg agaagggctt tatgtcgagc aagcatatct ttgccctctt
     2521 taacacggag cagaggaatg tctacaagga ttatcggcag ctggagctag cctgtgagac
     2581 acaggaggag gtggacagct ggaaggcctc cttcctgagg gctggcgtgt accctgagcg
     2641 tgttggggac aaagagaaag ccagcgagac cgaggagaat ggctccgaca gcttcatgca
     2701 ttccatggac ccacagctgg aacggcaagt ggagaccatc cggaatcttg tggactcata
     2761 catggccatt gtcaacaaga ccgtgaggga cctcatgccc aagaccatca tgcacctcat
     2821 gattaacaat accaaggagt tcatcttctc ggagctgctg gccaacctgt actcgtgtgg
     2881 ggaccagaac acgctgatgg aggagtcggc ggagcaggca cagcggcgcg acgagatgct
     2941 gcgcatgtac cacgcactga aggaggcgct cagcatcatc ggcaacatca acacgaccac
     3001 cgtcagcacg cccatgcccc cgcccgtgga cgactcctgg ctgcaggtgc agagcgtacc
     3061 ggccggacgc aggtcgccca cgtccagccc cacgccgcag cgccgagccc ccgccgtgcc
     3121 cccagcccgg cccgggtcgc ggggccctgc tcctgggcct ccgcctgctg ggtccgccct
     3181 ggggggggcg ccccccgtgc cctccaggcc gggggcttcc cctgaccctt tcggccctcc
     3241 ccctcaggtg ccctcgcgcc ccaaccgcgc cccgcccggg gtccccagcc gatcgggtca
     3301 ggcaagtcca tcccgtcctg agagccccag gccccccttc gacatcgagc tcaagcttcg
     3361 aattctgcag tcgacggtac cgcgggcccg ggatccaccg gtcgccacca tggcctcctc
     3421 cgaggacgtc atcaaggagt tcatgcgctt caaggtgcgc atggagggct ccgtgaacgg
     3481 ccacgagttc gagatcgagg gcgagggcga gggccgcccc tacgagggca cccagaccgc
     3541 caagctgaag gtgaccaagg gcggccccct gcccttcgcc tgggacatcc tgtcccctca
     3601 gttccagtac ggctccaagg cctacgtgaa gcaccccgcc gacatccccg actacttgaa
     3661 gctgtccttc cccgagggct tcaagtggga gcgcgtgatg aacttcgagg acggcggcgt
     3721 ggtgaccgtg acccaggact cctccctgca ggacggcgag ttcatctaca aggtgaagct
     3781 gcgcggcacc aacttcccct ccgacggccc cgtaatgcag aagaagacca tgggctggga
     3841 ggcctccacc gagcggatgt accccgagga cggcgccctg aagggcgaga tcaagatgag
     3901 gctgaagctg aaggacggcg gccactacga cgccgaggtc aagaccacct acatggccaa
     3961 gaagcccgtg cagctgcccg gcgcctacaa gaccgacatc aagctggaca tcacctccca
     4021 caacgaggac tacaccatcg tggaacagta cgagcgcgcc gagggccgcc actccaccgg
     4081 cgcctaaagc ggccgcgact ctagatcata atcagccata ccacatttgt agaggtttta
     4141 cttgctttaa aaaacctccc acacctcccc ctgaacctga aacataaaat gaatgcaatt
     4201 gttgttgtta acttgtttat tgcagcttat aatggttaca aataaagcaa tagcatcaca
     4261 aatttcacaa ataaagcatt tttttcactg cattctagtt gtggtttgtc caaactcatc
     4321 aatgtatctt aaggcgtaaa ttgtaagcgt taatattttg ttaaaattcg cgttaaattt
     4381 ttgttaaatc agctcatttt ttaaccaata ggccgaaatc ggcaaaatcc cttataaatc
     4441 aaaagaatag accgagatag ggttgagtgt tgttccagtt tggaacaaga gtccactatt
     4501 aaagaacgtg gactccaacg tcaaaggnnn nnnnnnnnnn nnnnnnnnnn nnnnnnnnnn
     4561 nnnnnnnnnn nnnnnntnnn nnnnnnnnnn nnnnnnnnnn nnnnnnnnnn nnnnnnnnnn
     4621 nnnnnnnnnn nnnnnnnnnn nnnnnnnnnn nnnnnnnnnn nnnnnnnngn nnnnnnnnnn
     4681 nnnnnnnnnn nnnnnnnnnn nnnnnnnnnn nnnnnnnnnn nnnnnnnnnn nnnnnnnnnn
     4741 nnnnnnnnnn nnnnnnnnnn nnnnnnnnnn nnnnnnnnnn nnnnnnnnnn nnncaggtgg
     4801 cacttttcgg ggaaatgtgc gcggaacccc tatttgttta tttttctaaa tacattcaaa
     4861 tatgtatccg ctcatgagac aataaccctg ataaatgctt caataatatt gaaaaaggaa
     4921 gagtcctgag gcggaaagaa ccagctgtgg aatgtgtgtc agttagggtg tggaaagtcc
     4981 ccaggctccc cagcaggcag aagtatgcaa agcatgcatc tcaattagtc agcaaccagg
     5041 tgtggaaagt ccccaggctc cccagcaggc agaagtatgc aaagcatgca tctcaattag
     5101 tcagcaacca tagtcccgcc cctaactccg cccatcccgc ccctaactcc gcccagttcc
     5161 gcccattctc cgccccatgg ctgactaatt ttttttattt atgcagaggc cgaggccgcc
     5221 tcggcctctg agctattcca gaagtagtga ggaggctttt ttggaggcct aggcttttgc
     5281 aaagatcgat caagagacag gatgaggatc gtttcgcatg attgaacaag atggattgca
     5341 cgcaggttct ccggccgctt gggtggagag gctattcggc tatgactggg cacaacagac
     5401 aatcggctgc tctgatgccg ccgtgttccg gctgtcagcg caggggcgcc cggttctttt
     5461 tgtcaagacc gacctgtccg gtgccctgaa tgaactgcaa gacgaggcag cgcggctatc
     5521 gtggctggcc acgacgggcg ttccttgcgc agctgtgctc gacgttgtca ctgaagcggg
     5581 aagggactgg ctgctattgg gcgaagtgcc ggggcaggat ctcctgtcat ctcaccttgc
     5641 tcctgccgag aaagtatcca tcatggctga tgcaatgcgg cggctgcata cgcttgatcc
     5701 ggctacctgc ccattcgacc accaagcgaa acatcgcatc gagcgagcac gtactcggat
     5761 ggaagccggt cttgtcgatc aggatgatct ggacgaagag catcaggggc tcgcgccagc
     5821 cgaactgttc gccaggctca aggcgagcat gcccgacggc gaggatctcg tcgtgaccca
     5881 tggcgatgcc tgcttgccga atatcatggt ggaaaatggc cgcttttctg gattcatcga
     5941 ctgtggccgg ctgggtgtgg cggaccgcta tcaggacata gcgttggcta cccgtgatat
     6001 tgctgaagag cttggcggcg aatgggctga ccgcttcctc gtgctttacg gtatcgccgc
     6061 tcccgattcg cagcgcatcg ccttctatcg ccttcttgac gagttcttct gagcgggact
     6121 ctggggttcg aaatgaccga ccaagcgacg cccaacctgc catcacgaga tttcgattcc
     6181 accgccgcct tctatgaaag gttgggcttc ggaatcgttt tccgggacgc cggctggatg
     6241 atcctccagc gcggggatct catgctggag ttcttcgccc accctagggg gaggctaact
     6301 gaaacacgga aggagacaat accggaagga acccgcgcta tgacggcaat aaaaagacag
     6361 aataaaacgc acggtgttgg gtcgtttgtt cataaacgcg gggttcggtc ccagggctgg
     6421 cactctgtcg ataccccacc gagaccccat tggggccaat acgcccgcgt ttcttccttt
     6481 tccccacccc accccccaag ttcgggtgaa ggcccagggc tcgcagccaa cgtcggggcg
     6541 gcaggccctg ccatagcctc aggttactca tatatacttt agattgattt aaaacttcat
     6601 ttttaattta aaaggatcta ggtgaagatc ctttttgata atctcatgac caaaatccct
     6661 taacgtgagt tttcgttcca ctgagcgtca gaccccgtag aaaagatcaa aggatcttct
     6721 tgagatcctt tttttctgcg cgtaatctgc tgcttgcaaa caaaaaaacc accgctacca
     6781 gcggtggttt gtttgccgga tcaagagcta ccaactcttt ttccgaaggt aactggcttc
     6841 agcagagcgc agataccaaa tactgtcctt ctagtgtagc cgtagttagg ccaccacttc
     6901 aagaactctg tagcaccgcc tacatacctc gctctgctaa tcctgttacc agtggctgct
     6961 gccagtggcg ataagtcgtg tcttaccggg ttggactcaa gacgatagtt accggataag
     7021 gcgcagcggt cgggctgaac ggggggttcg tgcacacagc ccagcttgga gcgaacgacc
     7081 tacaccgaac tgagatacct acagcgtgag ctatgagaaa gcgccacgct tcccgaaggg
     7141 agaaaggcgg acaggtatcc ggtaagcggc agggtcggaa caggagagcg cacgagggag
     7201 cttccagggg gaaacgcctg gtatctttat agtcctgtcg ggtttcgcca cctctgactt
     7261 gagcgtcgat ttttgtgatg ctcgtc
//
